Addgene plasmid #126777: pX330-Flag-Sniper SpCas9 (without sgRNA; with silent mutations)
Purpose: Expression plasmid for human codon-optimized increased fidelity Sniper SpCas9 (without U6-sgRNA coding sequence, with silent mutations)
Depositing lab: Ervin Welker. Publication: Blackjack mutations improve the on-target activities of increased fidelity variants of SpCas9 with 5'G-extended sgRNAs. Kulcsar PI, Talas A, Toth E, Nyeste A, Ligeti Z, Welker Z, Welker E. Nat Commun. 2020 Mar 6;11(1):1223. doi: 10.1038/s41467-020-15021-5. PubMed 32144253.
Backbone
  Vector backbone: pX330-like (without U6-sgRNA coding sequence)
  Total vector size (bp): 8077
  Vector type: Mammalian Expression, CRISPR
Growth in bacteria
  Bacterial resistance: Ampicillin, 100 μg/mL
  Growth temperature: 37°C
  Growth strain: NEB Stable
  Copy number: High Copy
Gene/Insert
  Gene/Insert name: Sniper SpCas9
  Species: S. pyogenes
  Insert size (bp): 4272
  Mutation: F539S, M763I, K890N
  Promoter: CBh
  Tag / fusion protein: 3xFLAG (N terminal on insert); NLS (N terminal on insert); NLS (C terminal on insert)
  Cloning method: Unknown
  Sequencing primers: 5′ GGAAGCAGCGGACCTTCGAC; 3′ CACGACGGCGTTCAGGTACGC
Terms and licenses: Academic/Nonprofit Terms; Industry Terms: Not Available to Industry
Depositor comments: pCbh-3xFLAG-NLS-Sniper SpCas9-NLS (without U6-sgRNA coding sequence, with silent mutations). The lack of sgRNA expression cassette allows for easy testing of various SpCas9 variants with the same sgRNA expressed from a separate plasmid (e.g. pmCherry_gRNA, Addgene# #80457). For detailed information and plasmid usage, please see the associated publication.
How to cite: pX330-Flag-Sniper SpCas9 (without sgRNA; with silent mutations) was a gift from Ervin Welker (Addgene plasmid # 126777 ; http://n2t.net/addgene:126777 ; RRID:Addgene_126777)
