[The description below was written by a language model from this plasmid's Addgene catalogue record and pLannotate feature annotations shown in this document.]
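Description:
pX330-Flag-Sniper SpCas9 (without sgRNA; with silent mutations) is a mammalian CRISPR expression plasmid of about 8.1 kb, built on a pX330-like backbone from which the U6-sgRNA cassette has been removed. It is propagated in bacteria as a high-copy plasmid through a ColE1/pUC-type origin and selected with ampicillin via the β-lactamase gene. The backbone also carries a filamentous phage (f1/M13) origin, small pBR322-derived bom and rop fragments, and a single AAV2 inverted terminal repeat downstream of the expression cassette. With only one ITR annotated, the plasmid is not a packaging-competent AAV vector.

The payload is a human codon-optimized Streptococcus pyogenes Cas9 carrying the F539S, M763I and K890N substitutions that define the increased-fidelity Sniper variant, along with silent mutations whose purpose the record does not explain. Expression is driven by the CBh promoter, seen in the annotation as a CMV enhancer, chicken β-actin promoter and a hybrid CBA/MVM intron, and is terminated by a bovine growth hormone polyadenylation signal. The protein carries an N-terminal 3xFLAG tag for detection and nuclear localization signals at both ends, the C-terminal one being the bipartite nucleoplasmin NLS. The annotation tool splits the Cas9 coding region into N- and C-terminal portions, which reflects its reference library rather than a true split design. The two sequence records, depositor and sequencing-derived, differ by one nucleotide in length and agree in overall layout.

Because no guide RNA is encoded, the nuclease must be paired with an sgRNA supplied from a separate plasmid. This makes it convenient to compare different SpCas9 variants against the same guide when assessing on-target activity and fidelity.
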