Features (pLannotate 1.2.2; 15 found; start..end, strand, type, name):
     12..297     +  enhancer       CMV enhancer: human cytomegalovirus immediate early enhancer; contains an 18-bp deletion relative to the standard CMV enhancer
    299..576     +  promoter       chicken β-actin promoter: No description available
    577..805     +  intron         hybrid intron: hybrid between chicken β-actin (CBA) and minute virus of mice (MMV) introns (Gray et al., 2011)
    943..2544    +  CDS            Cas9(N): N-terminal portion of Streptococcus pyogenes Cas9 (Zetsche et al., 2015)
   2556..5043    +  CDS            Cas9(C) (fragment): C-terminal portion of Streptococcus pyogenes Cas9 (Zetsche et al., 2015)
   5044..5091    +  CDS            nucleoplasmin NLS: bipartite nuclear localization signal from nucleoplasmin
   5125..5236    +  polyA_signal   bGH poly(A) signal: bovine growth hormone polyadenylation signal
   5341..5481    +  repeat_region  AAV2 ITR: inverted terminal repeat of adeno-associated virus serotype 2 inverted
   5486..5537    -  misc_feature   bom (fragment): basis of mobility region from pBR322
   5556..5936    +  rep_origin     M13 ori (sequence partly withheld): M13 bacteriophage origin of replication; arrow indicates direction of (+) strand synthesis
   6012..6061    -  misc_feature   bom (fragment): basis of mobility region from pBR322
   6163..6198    -  CDS            rop (fragment): Rop protein, which maintains plasmids at low copy number; rop
   6293..6397    +  promoter       AmpR promoter: bla
   6398..7258    +  CDS            AmpR: β-lactamase; bla; confers resistance to ampicillin, carbenicillin, and related antibiotics
   7429..8017    +  rep_origin     ori: high-copy-number ColE1/pMB1/pBR322/pUC origin of replication
>Addgene plasmid #126777 | pX330-Flag-Sniper SpCas9 (without sgRNA; with silent mutations) | depositor full sequence | sequence record 252906 | pX330-Flag-Sniper SpCas9 (without sgRNA; with silent mutations) sequence 8077 bps
CTAGAGGTACCCGTTACATAACTTACGGTAAATGGCCCGCCTGGCTGACCGCCCAACGACCCCCGCCCAT
TGACGTCAATAGTAACGCCAATAGGGACTTTCCATTGACGTCAATGGGTGGAGTATTTACGGTAAACTGC
CCACTTGGCAGTACATCAAGTGTATCATATGCCAAGTACGCCCCCTATTGACGTCAATGACGGTAAATGG
CCCGCCTGGCATTGTGCCCAGTACATGACCTTATGGGACTTTCCTACTTGGCAGTACATCTACGTATTAG
TCATCGCTATTACCATGGTCGAGGTGAGCCCCACGTTCTGCTTCACTCTCCCCATCTCCCCCCCCTCCCC
ACCCCCAATTTTGTATTTATTTATTTTTTAATTATTTTGTGCAGCGATGGGGGCGGGGGGGGGGGGGGGG
CGCGCGCCAGGCGGGGCGGGGCGGGGCGAGGGGCGGGGCGGGGCGAGGCGGAGAGGTGCGGCGGCAGCCA
ATCAGAGCGGCGCGCTCCGAAAGTTTCCTTTTATGGCGAGGCGGCGGCGGCGGCGGCCCTATAAAAAGCG
AAGCGCGCGGCGGGCGGGAGTCGCTGCGACGCTGCCTTCGCCCCGTGCCCCGCTCCGCCGCCGCCTCGCG
CCGCCCGCCCCGGCTCTGACTGACCGCGTTACTCCCACAGGTGAGCGGGCGGGACGGCCCTTCTCCTCCG
GGCTGTAATTAGCTGAGCAAGAGGTAAGGGTTTAAGGGATGGTTGGTTGGTGGGGTATTAATGTTTAATT
ACCTGGAGCACCTGCCTGAAATCACTTTTTTTCAGGTTGGACCGGTGCCACCATGGACTATAAGGACCAC
GACGGAGACTACAAGGATCATGATATTGATTACAAAGACGATGACGATAAGATGGCCCCAAAGAAGAAGC
GGAAGGTCGGTATCCACGGAGTCCCAGCAGCCGACAAGAAGTACAGCATCGGCCTGGACATCGGCACCAA
CTCTGTGGGCTGGGCCGTGATCACCGACGAGTACAAGGTGCCCAGCAAGAAATTCAAGGTGCTGGGCAAC
ACCGACCGGCACAGCATCAAGAAGAACCTGATCGGAGCCCTGCTGTTCGACAGCGGCGAAACAGCCGAGG
CCACCCGGCTGAAGAGAACCGCCAGAAGAAGATACACCAGACGGAAGAACCGGATCTGCTATCTGCAAGA
GATCTTCAGCAACGAGATGGCCAAGGTGGACGACAGCTTCTTCCACAGACTGGAAGAGTCCTTCCTGGTG
GAAGAGGATAAGAAGCACGAGCGGCACCCCATCTTCGGCAACATCGTGGACGAGGTGGCCTACCACGAGA
AGTACCCCACCATCTACCACCTGAGAAAGAAACTGGTGGACAGCACCGACAAGGCCGACCTGCGGCTGAT
CTATCTGGCCCTGGCCCACATGATCAAGTTCCGGGGCCACTTCCTGATCGAGGGCGACCTGAACCCCGAC
AACAGCGACGTGGACAAGCTGTTCATCCAGCTGGTGCAGACCTACAACCAGCTGTTCGAGGAAAACCCCA
TCAACGCCAGCGGCGTGGACGCCAAGGCCATCCTGTCTGCCAGACTGAGCAAGAGCAGACGGCTGGAAAA
TCTGATCGCCCAGCTGCCCGGCGAGAAGAAGAATGGCCTGTTCGGAAACCTGATTGCCCTGAGCCTGGGC
CTGACCCCCAACTTCAAGAGCAACTTCGACCTGGCCGAGGATGCCAAACTGCAGCTGAGCAAGGACACCT
ACGACGACGACCTGGACAACCTGCTGGCCCAGATCGGCGACCAGTACGCCGACCTGTTTCTGGCCGCCAA
GAACCTGTCCGACGCCATCCTGCTGAGCGACATCCTGAGAGTGAACACCGAGATCACCAAGGCCCCCCTG
AGCGCCTCTATGATCAAGAGATACGACGAGCACCACCAGGACCTGACCCTGCTGAAAGCTCTCGTGCGGC
AGCAGCTGCCTGAGAAGTACAAAGAGATTTTCTTCGACCAGAGCAAGAACGGCTACGCCGGCTACATTGA
CGGCGGAGCCAGCCAGGAAGAGTTCTACAAGTTCATCAAGCCCATCCTGGAAAAGATGGACGGCACCGAG
GAACTGCTCGTGAAGCTGAACAGAGAGGACCTGCTGCGGAAGCAGCGGACCTTCGACAACGGCAGCATCC
CCCACCAGATCCACCTGGGAGAGCTGCACGCCATTCTGCGGCGGCAGGAAGATTTTTACCCATTCCTGAA
GGACAACCGGGAAAAGATCGAGAAGATCCTGACCTTCCGCATCCCCTACTACGTGGGCCCTCTGGCCAGG
GGAAACAGCAGATTCGCCTGGATGACCAGAAAGAGCGAGGAAACCATCACCCCCTGGAACTTCGAGGAAG
TGGTGGACAAGGGCGCTTCCGCCCAGAGCTTCATCGAGCGGATGACCAACTTCGATAAGAACCTGCCCAA
CGAGAAGGTGCTGCCCAAGCACAGCCTGCTGTACGAGTACTTCACCGTGTATAACGAGCTGACCAAAGTG
AAATACGTGACCGAGGGAATGAGAAAGCCCGCTAGCCTGAGCGGCGAGCAGAAAAAGGCCATCGTGGACC
TGCTGTTCAAGACCAACCGGAAAGTGACCGTGAAGCAGCTGAAAGAGGACTACTTCAAGAAAATCGAGTG
CTTCGACTCCGTGGAAATCTCCGGCGTGGAAGATCGGTTCAACGCCTCCCTGGGCACATACCACGATCTG
CTGAAAATTATCAAGGACAAGGACTTCCTGGACAATGAGGAAAACGAGGACATTCTGGAAGATATCGTGC
TGACCCTGACACTGTTTGAGGACAGAGAGATGATCGAGGAACGGCTGAAAACCTATGCCCACCTGTTCGA
CGACAAAGTGATGAAGCAGCTGAAGCGGCGGAGATACACCGGCTGGGGCAGGCTGAGCCGGAAGCTGATC
AACGGCATCCGGGACAAGCAGTCCGGCAAGACAATCCTGGATTTCCTGAAGTCCGACGGCTTCGCCAACA
GAAACTTCATGCAGCTGATCCACGACGACAGCCTGACCTTTAAAGAGGACATCCAGAAAGCCCAGGTGTC
CGGCCAGGGCGATAGCCTGCACGAGCACATTGCCAATCTGGCCGGCAGCCCCGCCATTAAGAAGGGCATC
CTGCAGACAGTGAAGGTGGTGGACGAGCTCGTGAAAGTGATGGGCCGGCACAAGCCCGAGAACATCGTGA
TCGAAATCGCGAGAGAGAACCAGACCACCCAGAAGGGACAGAAGAACAGCCGCGAGAGAATGAAGCGGAT
CGAAGAGGGCATCAAAGAGCTGGGCAGCCAGATCCTGAAAGAACACCCCGTGGAAAACACCCAGCTGCAG
AACGAGAAGCTGTACCTGTACTACCTGCAGAATGGGCGGGATATGTACGTGGACCAGGAACTGGACATCA
ACCGGCTGTCCGACTACGATGTGGACCATATCGTGCCTCAGAGCTTTCTGAAGGACGACTCCATCGACAA
CAAGGTGCTGACCAGAAGCGACAAGAACCGGGGCAAGAGCGACAACGTGCCCTCCGAAGAGGTCGTGAAG
AAGATGAAGAACTACTGGCGGCAGCTGCTGAACGCGAATTTGATTACCCAGAGAAAGTTCGACAATCTGA
CCAAGGCCGAGAGAGGCGGCCTGAGCGAACTGGATAAGGCCGGCTTCATCAAGAGACAGCTGGTGGAAAC
CCGGCAGATCACAAAGCACGTGGCACAGATCCTGGACTCCCGGATGAACACTAAGTACGACGAGAATGAC
AAGCTGATCCGGGAAGTGAAAGTGATCACCCTGAAGTCCAAGCTGGTGTCCGATTTCCGGAAGGATTTCC
AGTTTTACAAAGTGCGCGAGATCAACAACTACCACCACGCCCACGACGCGTACCTGAACGCCGTCGTGGG
AACCGCCCTGATCAAAAAGTACCCTAAGCTGGAAAGCGAGTTCGTGTACGGCGACTACAAGGTGTACGAC
GTACGGAAGATGATCGCCAAGAGCGAGCAGGAAATCGGCAAGGCTACCGCCAAGTACTTCTTCTACAGCA
ACATCATGAACTTTTTCAAGACCGAGATTACCCTGGCCAACGGCGAGATCCGGAAGCGGCCTCTGATCGA
GACAAACGGCGAAACCGGGGAGATCGTGTGGGATAAGGGCCGGGATTTTGCCACCGTGCGGAAAGTGCTG
AGCATGCCCCAAGTGAATATCGTGAAAAAGACCGAGGTGCAGACAGGCGGCTTCAGCAAAGAGTCTATCC
TGCCCAAGAGGAACAGCGATAAGCTGATCGCCAGAAAGAAGGACTGGGACCCTAAGAAGTACGGCGGCTT
CGACAGCCCCACCGTGGCCTATTCTGTGCTGGTGGTGGCCAAAGTGGAAAAGGGCAAGTCCAAGAAACTG
AAGAGTGTGAAAGAGCTGCTGGGGATCACCATCATGGAAAGAAGCAGCTTCGAGAAGAATCCCATCGACT
TTCTGGAAGCCAAGGGCTACAAAGAAGTGAAAAAGGACCTGATCATCAAGCTGCCTAAGTACTCCCTGTT
CGAGCTGGAAAACGGCCGGAAGAGAATGCTGGCCTCTGCCGGCGAACTGCAGAAGGGAAACGAACTGGCC
CTGCCCTCCAAATATGTGAACTTCCTGTACCTGGCCAGCCACTATGAGAAGCTGAAGGGCTCCCCCGAGG
ATAATGAGCAGAAACAGCTGTTTGTGGAACAGCACAAGCACTACCTGGACGAGATCATCGAGCAGATCAG
CGAGTTCTCCAAGAGAGTGATCCTGGCCGACGCTAATCTGGACAAAGTGCTGTCCGCCTACAACAAGCAC
CGGGATAAGCCCATCAGAGAGCAGGCCGAGAATATCATCCACCTGTTTACCCTGACCAATCTGGGAGCCC
CTGCCGCCTTCAAGTACTTTGACACCACCATCGACCGGAAGAGGTACACCAGCACCAAAGAGGTGCTGGA
CGCCACCCTGATCCACCAGAGCATCACCGGCCTGTACGAGACACGGATCGACCTGTCTCAGCTGGGAGGC
GACAAAAGGCCGGCGGCCACGAAAAAGGCCGGCCAGGCAAAAAAGAAAAAGTAAGAATTCCTAGAGCTCG
CTGATCAGCCTCGACTGTGCCTTCTAGTTGCCAGCCATCTGTTGTTTGCCCCTCCCCCGTGCCTTCCTTG
ACCCTGGAAGGTGCCACTCCCACTGTCCTTTCCTAATAAAATGAGGAAATTGCATCGCATTGTCTGAGTA
GGTGTCATTCTATTCTGGGGGGTGGGGTGGGGCAGGACAGCAAGGGGGAGGATTGGGAAGAGAATAGCAG
GCATGCTGGGGAGCGGCCGCAGGAACCCCTAGTGATGGAGTTGGCCACTCCCTCTCTGCGCGCTCGCTCG
CTCACTGAGGCCGGGCGACCAAAGGTCGCCCGACGCCCGGGCTTTGCCCGGGCGGCCTCAGTGAGCGAGC
GAGCGCGCAGCTGCCTGCAGGGGCGCCTGATGCGGTATTTTCTCCTTACGCATCTGTGCGGTATTTCACA
CCGCATA
[142 nt withheld, positions 5538-5679]
C
[141 nt withheld, positions 5681-5821]
CCTTTGACGTTGGAGTCCACGTTCTTT
[37 nt withheld, positions 5849-5885]
ACCCTATCTCGGGCTATTCTTTTGATTTATAAGGGATTTTGCCGATTTCGGCCTATTGGTTAAAAAATGA
GCTGATTTAACAAAAATTTAACGCGAATTTTAACAAAATATTAACGTTTACAATTTTATGGTGCACTCTC
AGTACAATCTGCTCTGATGCCGCATAGTTAAGCCAGCCCCGACACCCGCCAACACCCGCTGACGCGCCCT
GACGGGCTTGTCTGCTCCCGGCATCCGCTTACAGACAAGCTGTGACCGTCTCCGGGAGCTGCATGTGTCA
GAGGTTTTCACCGTCATCACCGAAACGCGCGAGACGAAAGGGCCTCGTGATACGCCTATTTTTATAGGTT
AATGTCATGATAATAATGGTTTCTTAGACGTCAGGTGGCACTTTTCGGGGAAATGTGCGCGGAACCCCTA
TTTGTTTATTTTTCTAAATACATTCAAATATGTATCCGCTCATGAGACAATAACCCTGATAAATGCTTCA
ATAATATTGAAAAAGGAAGAGTATGAGTATTCAACATTTCCGTGTCGCCCTTATTCCCTTTTTTGCGGCA
TTTTGCCTTCCTGTTTTTGCTCACCCAGAAACGCTGGTGAAAGTAAAAGATGCTGAAGATCAGTTGGGTG
CACGAGTGGGTTACATCGAACTGGATCTCAACAGCGGTAAGATCCTTGAGAGTTTTCGCCCCGAAGAACG
TTTTCCAATGATGAGCACTTTTAAAGTTCTGCTATGTGGCGCGGTATTATCCCGTATTGACGCCGGGCAA
GAGCAACTCGGTCGCCGCATACACTATTCTCAGAATGACTTGGTTGAGTACTCACCAGTCACAGAAAAGC
ATCTTACGGATGGCATGACAGTAAGAGAATTATGCAGTGCTGCCATAACCATGAGTGATAACACTGCGGC
CAACTTACTTCTGACAACGATCGGAGGACCGAAGGAGCTAACCGCTTTTTTGCACAACATGGGGGATCAT
GTAACTCGCCTTGATCGTTGGGAACCGGAGCTGAATGAAGCCATACCAAACGACGAGCGTGACACCACGA
TGCCTGTAGCAATGGCAACAACGTTGCGCAAACTATTAACTGGCGAACTACTTACTCTAGCTTCCCGGCA
ACAATTAATAGACTGGATGGAGGCGGATAAAGTTGCAGGACCACTTCTGCGCTCGGCCCTTCCGGCTGGC
TGGTTTATTGCTGATAAATCTGGAGCCGGTGAGCGTGGAAGCCGCGGTATCATTGCAGCACTGGGGCCAG
ATGGTAAGCCCTCCCGTATCGTAGTTATCTACACGACGGGGAGTCAGGCAACTATGGATGAACGAAATAG
ACAGATCGCTGAGATAGGTGCCTCACTGATTAAGCATTGGTAACTGTCAGACCAAGTTTACTCATATATA
CTTTAGATTGATTTAAAACTTCATTTTTAATTTAAAAGGATCTAGGTGAAGATCCTTTTTGATAATCTCA
TGACCAAAATCCCTTAACGTGAGTTTTCGTTCCACTGAGCGTCAGACCCCGTAGAAAAGATCAAAGGATC
TTCTTGAGATCCTTTTTTTCTGCGCGTAATCTGCTGCTTGCAAACAAAAAAACCACCGCTACCAGCGGTG
GTTTGTTTGCCGGATCAAGAGCTACCAACTCTTTTTCCGAAGGTAACTGGCTTCAGCAGAGCGCAGATAC
CAAATACTGTCCTTCTAGTGTAGCCGTAGTTAGGCCACCACTTCAAGAACTCTGTAGCACCGCCTACATA
CCTCGCTCTGCTAATCCTGTTACCAGTGGCTGCTGCCAGTGGCGATAAGTCGTGTCTTACCGGGTTGGAC
TCAAGACGATAGTTACCGGATAAGGCGCAGCGGTCGGGCTGAACGGGGGGTTCGTGCACACAGCCCAGCT
TGGAGCGAACGACCTACACCGAACTGAGATACCTACAGCGTGAGCTATGAGAAAGCGCCACGCTTCCCGA
AGGGAGAAAGGCGGACAGGTATCCGGTAAGCGGCAGGGTCGGAACAGGAGAGCGCACGAGGGAGCTTCCA
GGGGGAAACGCCTGGTATCTTTATAGTCCTGTCGGGTTTCGCCACCTCTGACTTGAGCGTCGATTTTTGT
GATGCTCGTCAGGGGGGCGGAGCCTATGGAAAAACGCCAGCAACGCGGCCTTTTTACGGTTCCTGGCCTT
TTGCTGGCCTTTTGCTCACATG
