Features (pLannotate 1.2.2; 14 found; start..end, strand, type, name):
     12..297     +  enhancer       CMV enhancer: human cytomegalovirus immediate early enhancer; contains an 18-bp deletion relative to the standard CMV enhancer
    577..804     +  intron         hybrid intron: hybrid between chicken β-actin (CBA) and minute virus of mice (MMV) introns (Gray et al., 2011)
    942..2543    +  CDS            Cas9(N): N-terminal portion of Streptococcus pyogenes Cas9 (Zetsche et al., 2015)
   2555..5042    +  CDS            Cas9(C) (fragment): C-terminal portion of Streptococcus pyogenes Cas9 (Zetsche et al., 2015)
   5043..5090    +  CDS            nucleoplasmin NLS: bipartite nuclear localization signal from nucleoplasmin
   5124..5235    +  polyA_signal   bGH poly(A) signal: bovine growth hormone polyadenylation signal
   5340..5480    +  repeat_region  AAV2 ITR: inverted terminal repeat of adeno-associated virus serotype 2 inverted
   5485..5536    -  misc_feature   bom (fragment): basis of mobility region from pBR322
   5555..6010    +  rep_origin     f1 ori (sequence partly withheld): f1 bacteriophage origin of replication; arrow indicates direction of (+) strand synthesis
   6011..6060    -  misc_feature   bom (fragment): basis of mobility region from pBR322
   6162..6197    -  CDS            rop (fragment): Rop protein, which maintains plasmids at low copy number; rop
   6292..6396    +  promoter       AmpR promoter: bla
   6397..7257    +  CDS            AmpR: β-lactamase; bla; confers resistance to ampicillin, carbenicillin, and related antibiotics
   7428..8016    +  rep_origin     ori: high-copy-number ColE1/pMB1/pBR322/pUC origin of replication
>Addgene plasmid #126777 | pX330-Flag-Sniper SpCas9 (without sgRNA; with silent mutations) | addgene full sequence | sequence record 410581 | Addgene NGS Result
CTAGAGGTACCCGTTACATAACTTACGGTAAATGGCCCGCCTGGCTGACCGCCCAACGACCCCCGCCCAT
TGACGTCAATAGTAACGCCAATAGGGACTTTCCATTGACGTCAATGGGTGGAGTATTTACGGTAAACTGC
CCACTTGGCAGTACATCAAGTGTATCATATGCCAAGTACGCCCCCTATTGACGTCAATGACGGTAAATGG
CCCGCCTGGCATTGTGCCCAGTACATGACCTTATGGGACTTTCCTACTTGGCAGTACATCTACGTATTAG
TCATCGCTATTACCATGGTCGAGGTGAGCCCCACGTTCTGCTTCACTCTCCCCATCTCCCCCCCCTCCCC
ACCCCCAATTTTGTATTTATTTATTTTTTAATTATTTTGTGCAGCGATGGGGGCGGGGGGGGGGGGGGGG
SGSGSGCSGGGGGGGGGGGGGGGGGGGGGGGGGGGGGGGGGGGSGRGGCGGRGAGGTGCGGCGGCAGCCA
ATCAGAGCGGCGCGCTCCGAAAGTTTCCTTTTATGGCGAGGCGGCGGCGGCGGCGGCCCTATAAAAAGCG
AAGCGCGCGGCGGGCGGGAGTCGCTGCGCGCTGCCTTCGCCCCGTGCCCCGCTCCGCCGCCGCCTCGCGC
CGCCCGCCCCGGCTCTGACTGACCGCGTTACTCCCACAGGTGAGCGGGCGGGACGGCCCTTCTCCTCCGG
GCTGTAATTAGCTGAGCAAGAGGTAAGGGTTTAAGGGATGGTTGGTTGGTGGGGTATTAATGTTTAATTA
CCTGGAGCACCTGCCTGAAATCACTTTTTTTCAGGTTGGACCGGTGCCACCATGGACTATAAGGACCACG
ACGGAGACTACAAGGATCATGATATTGATTACAAAGACGATGACGATAAGATGGCCCCAAAGAAGAAGCG
GAAGGTCGGTATCCACGGAGTCCCAGCAGCCGACAAGAAGTACAGCATCGGCCTGGACATCGGCACCAAC
TCTGTGGGCTGGGCCGTGATCACCGACGAGTACAAGGTGCCCAGCAAGAAATTCAAGGTGCTGGGCAACA
CCGACCGGCACAGCATCAAGAAGAACCTGATCGGAGCCCTGCTGTTCGACAGCGGCGAAACAGCCGAGGC
CACCCGGCTGAAGAGAACCGCCAGAAGAAGATACACCAGACGGAAGAACCGGATCTGCTATCTGCAAGAG
ATCTTCAGCAACGAGATGGCCAAGGTGGACGACAGCTTCTTCCACAGACTGGAAGAGTCCTTCCTGGTGG
AAGAGGATAAGAAGCACGAGCGGCACCCCATCTTCGGCAACATCGTGGACGAGGTGGCCTACCACGAGAA
GTACCCCACCATCTACCACCTGAGAAAGAAACTGGTGGACAGCACCGACAAGGCCGACCTGCGGCTGATC
TATCTGGCCCTGGCCCACATGATCAAGTTCCGGGGCCACTTCCTGATCGAGGGCGACCTGAACCCCGACA
ACAGCGACGTGGACAAGCTGTTCATCCAGCTGGTGCAGACCTACAACCAGCTGTTCGAGGAAAACCCCAT
CAACGCCAGCGGCGTGGACGCCAAGGCCATCCTGTCTGCCAGACTGAGCAAGAGCAGACGGCTGGAAAAT
CTGATCGCCCAGCTGCCCGGCGAGAAGAAGAATGGCCTGTTCGGAAACCTGATTGCCCTGAGCCTGGGCC
TGACCCCCAACTTCAAGAGCAACTTCGACCTGGCCGAGGATGCCAAACTGCAGCTGAGCAAGGACACCTA
CGACGACGACCTGGACAACCTGCTGGCCCAGATCGGCGACCAGTACGCCGACCTGTTTCTGGCCGCCAAG
AACCTGTCCGACGCCATCCTGCTGAGCGACATCCTGAGAGTGAACACCGAGATCACCAAGGCCCCCCTGA
GCGCCTCTATGATCAAGAGATACGACGAGCACCACCAGGACCTGACCCTGCTGAAAGCTCTCGTGCGGCA
GCAGCTGCCTGAGAAGTACAAAGAGATTTTCTTCGACCAGAGCAAGAACGGCTACGCCGGCTACATTGAC
GGCGGAGCCAGCCAGGAAGAGTTCTACAAGTTCATCAAGCCCATCCTGGAAAAGATGGACGGCACCGAGG
AACTGCTCGTGAAGCTGAACAGAGAGGACCTGCTGCGGAAGCAGCGGACCTTCGACAACGGCAGCATCCC
CCACCAGATCCACCTGGGAGAGCTGCACGCCATTCTGCGGCGGCAGGAAGATTTTTACCCATTCCTGAAG
GACAACCGGGAAAAGATCGAGAAGATCCTGACCTTCCGCATCCCCTACTACGTGGGCCCTCTGGCCAGGG
GAAACAGCAGATTCGCCTGGATGACCAGAAAGAGCGAGGAAACCATCACCCCCTGGAACTTCGAGGAAGT
GGTGGACAAGGGCGCTTCCGCCCAGAGCTTCATCGAGCGGATGACCAACTTCGATAAGAACCTGCCCAAC
GAGAAGGTGCTGCCCAAGCACAGCCTGCTGTACGAGTACTTCACCGTGTATAACGAGCTGACCAAAGTGA
AATACGTGACCGAGGGAATGAGAAAGCCCGCTAGCCTGAGCGGCGAGCAGAAAAAGGCCATCGTGGACCT
GCTGTTCAAGACCAACCGGAAAGTGACCGTGAAGCAGCTGAAAGAGGACTACTTCAAGAAAATCGAGTGC
TTCGACTCCGTGGAAATCTCCGGCGTGGAAGATCGGTTCAACGCCTCCCTGGGCACATACCACGATCTGC
TGAAAATTATCAAGGACAAGGACTTCCTGGACAATGAGGAAAACGAGGACATTCTGGAAGATATCGTGCT
GACCCTGACACTGTTTGAGGACAGAGAGATGATCGAGGAACGGCTGAAAACCTATGCCCACCTGTTCGAC
GACAAAGTGATGAAGCAGCTGAAGCGGCGGAGATACACCGGCTGGGGCAGGCTGAGCCGGAAGCTGATCA
ACGGCATCCGGGACAAGCAGTCCGGCAAGACAATCCTGGATTTCCTGAAGTCCGACGGCTTCGCCAACAG
AAACTTCATGCAGCTGATCCACGACGACAGCCTGACCTTTAAAGAGGACATCCAGAAAGCCCAGGTGTCC
GGCCAGGGCGATAGCCTGCACGAGCACATTGCCAATCTGGCCGGCAGCCCCGCCATTAAGAAGGGCATCC
TGCAGACAGTGAAGGTGGTGGACGAGCTCGTGAAAGTGATGGGCCGGCACAAGCCCGAGAACATCGTGAT
CGAAATCGCGAGAGAGAACCAGACCACCCAGAAGGGACAGAAGAACAGCCGCGAGAGAATGAAGCGGATC
GAAGAGGGCATCAAAGAGCTGGGCAGCCAGATCCTGAAAGAACACCCCGTGGAAAACACCCAGCTGCAGA
ACGAGAAGCTGTACCTGTACTACCTGCAGAATGGGCGGGATATGTACGTGGACCAGGAACTGGACATCAA
CCGGCTGTCCGACTACGATGTGGACCATATCGTGCCTCAGAGCTTTCTGAAGGACGACTCCATCGACAAC
AAGGTGCTGACCAGAAGCGACAAGAACCGGGGCAAGAGCGACAACGTGCCCTCCGAAGAGGTCGTGAAGA
AGATGAAGAACTACTGGCGGCAGCTGCTGAACGCGAATTTGATTACCCAGAGAAAGTTCGACAATCTGAC
CAAGGCCGAGAGAGGCGGCCTGAGCGAACTGGATAAGGCCGGCTTCATCAAGAGACAGCTGGTGGAAACC
CGGCAGATCACAAAGCACGTGGCACAGATCCTGGACTCCCGGATGAACACTAAGTACGACGAGAATGACA
AGCTGATCCGGGAAGTGAAAGTGATCACCCTGAAGTCCAAGCTGGTGTCCGATTTCCGGAAGGATTTCCA
GTTTTACAAAGTGCGCGAGATCAACAACTACCACCACGCCCACGACGCGTACCTGAACGCCGTCGTGGGA
ACCGCCCTGATCAAAAAGTACCCTAAGCTGGAAAGCGAGTTCGTGTACGGCGACTACAAGGTGTACGACG
TACGGAAGATGATCGCCAAGAGCGAGCAGGAAATCGGCAAGGCTACCGCCAAGTACTTCTTCTACAGCAA
CATCATGAACTTTTTCAAGACCGAGATTACCCTGGCCAACGGCGAGATCCGGAAGCGGCCTCTGATCGAG
ACAAACGGCGAAACCGGGGAGATCGTGTGGGATAAGGGCCGGGATTTTGCCACCGTGCGGAAAGTGCTGA
GCATGCCCCAAGTGAATATCGTGAAAAAGACCGAGGTGCAGACAGGCGGCTTCAGCAAAGAGTCTATCCT
GCCCAAGAGGAACAGCGATAAGCTGATCGCCAGAAAGAAGGACTGGGACCCTAAGAAGTACGGCGGCTTC
GACAGCCCCACCGTGGCCTATTCTGTGCTGGTGGTGGCCAAAGTGGAAAAGGGCAAGTCCAAGAAACTGA
AGAGTGTGAAAGAGCTGCTGGGGATCACCATCATGGAAAGAAGCAGCTTCGAGAAGAATCCCATCGACTT
TCTGGAAGCCAAGGGCTACAAAGAAGTGAAAAAGGACCTGATCATCAAGCTGCCTAAGTACTCCCTGTTC
GAGCTGGAAAACGGCCGGAAGAGAATGCTGGCCTCTGCCGGCGAACTGCAGAAGGGAAACGAACTGGCCC
TGCCCTCCAAATATGTGAACTTCCTGTACCTGGCCAGCCACTATGAGAAGCTGAAGGGCTCCCCCGAGGA
TAATGAGCAGAAACAGCTGTTTGTGGAACAGCACAAGCACTACCTGGACGAGATCATCGAGCAGATCAGC
GAGTTCTCCAAGAGAGTGATCCTGGCCGACGCTAATCTGGACAAAGTGCTGTCCGCCTACAACAAGCACC
GGGATAAGCCCATCAGAGAGCAGGCCGAGAATATCATCCACCTGTTTACCCTGACCAATCTGGGAGCCCC
TGCCGCCTTCAAGTACTTTGACACCACCATCGACCGGAAGAGGTACACCAGCACCAAAGAGGTGCTGGAC
GCCACCCTGATCCACCAGAGCATCACCGGCCTGTACGAGACACGGATCGACCTGTCTCAGCTGGGAGGCG
ACAAAAGGCCGGCGGCCACGAAAAAGGCCGGCCAGGCAAAAAAGAAAAAGTAAGAATTCCTAGAGCTCGC
TGATCAGCCTCGACTGTGCCTTCTAGTTGCCAGCCATCTGTTGTTTGCCCCTCCCCCGTGCCTTCCTTGA
CCCTGGAAGGTGCCACTCCCACTGTCCTTTCCTAATAAAATGAGGAAATTGCATCGCATTGTCTGAGTAG
GTGTCATTCTATTCTGGGGGGTGGGGTGGGGCAGGACAGCAAGGGGGAGGATTGGGAAGAGAATAGCAGG
CATGCTGGGGAGCGGCCGCAGGAACCCCTAGTGATGGAGTTGGCCACTCCCTCTCTGCGCGCTCGCTCGC
TCACTGAGGCCGGGCGACCAAAGGTCGCCCGACGCCCGGGCTTTGCCCGGGCGGCCTCAGTGAGCGAGCG
AGCGCGCAGCTGCCTGCAGGGGCGCCTGATGCGGTATTTTCTCCTTACGCATCTGTGCGGTATTTCACAC
CGCATA
[95 nt withheld, positions 5537-5631]
T
[46 nt withheld, positions 5633-5678]
C
[141 nt withheld, positions 5680-5820]
CCTTTGACGTTGGAGTCCACGTTCTTT
[37 nt withheld, positions 5848-5884]
ACTCTATCTCGGGCTATTCTTTTGATTTATAAGGGATTTTGCCGATTTCGGTCTATTGGTTAAAAAATGA
GCTGATTTAACAAAAATTTAACGCGAATTTTAACAAAATATTAACGTTTACAATTTTATGGTGCACTCTC
AGTACAATCTGCTCTGATGCCGCATAGTTAAGCCAGCCCCGACACCCGCCAACACCCGCTGACGCGCCCT
GACGGGCTTGTCTGCTCCCGGCATCCGCTTACAGACAAGCTGTGACCGTCTCCGGGAGCTGCATGTGTCA
GAGGTTTTCACCGTCATCACCGAAACGCGCGAGACGAAAGGGCCTCGTGATACGCCTATTTTTATAGGTT
AATGTCATGATAATAATGGTTTCTTAGACGTCAGGTGGCACTTTTCGGGGAAATGTGCGCGGAACCCCTA
TTTGTTTATTTTTCTAAATACATTCAAATATGTATCCGCTCATGAGACAATAACCCTGATAAATGCTTCA
ATAATATTGAAAAAGGAAGAGTATGAGTATTCAACATTTCCGTGTCGCCCTTATTCCCTTTTTTGCGGCA
TTTTGCCTTCCTGTTTTTGCTCACCCAGAAACGCTGGTGAAAGTAAAAGATGCTGAAGATCAGTTGGGTG
CACGAGTGGGTTACATCGAACTGGATCTCAACAGCGGTAAGATCCTTGAGAGTTTTCGCCCCGAAGAACG
TTTTCCAATGATGAGCACTTTTAAAGTTCTGCTATGTGGCGCGGTATTATCCCGTATTGACGCCGGGCAA
GAGCAACTCGGTCGCCGCATACACTATTCTCAGAATGACTTGGTTGAGTACTCACCAGTCACAGAAAAGC
ATCTTACGGATGGCATGACAGTAAGAGAATTATGCAGTGCTGCCATAACCATGAGTGATAACACTGCGGC
CAACTTACTTCTGACAACGATCGGAGGACCGAAGGAGCTAACCGCTTTTTTGCACAACATGGGGGATCAT
GTAACTCGCCTTGATCGTTGGGAACCGGAGCTGAATGAAGCCATACCAAACGACGAGCGTGACACCACGA
TGCCTGTAGCAATGGCAACAACGTTGCGCAAACTATTAACTGGCGAACTACTTACTCTAGCTTCCCGGCA
ACAATTAATAGACTGGATGGAGGCGGATAAAGTTGCAGGACCACTTCTGCGCTCGGCCCTTCCGGCTGGC
TGGTTTATTGCTGATAAATCTGGAGCCGGTGAGCGTGGAAGCCGCGGTATCATTGCAGCACTGGGGCCAG
ATGGTAAGCCCTCCCGTATCGTAGTTATCTACACGACGGGGAGTCAGGCAACTATGGATGAACGAAATAG
ACAGATCGCTGAGATAGGTGCCTCACTGATTAAGCATTGGTAACTGTCAGACCAAGTTTACTCATATATA
CTTTAGATTGATTTAAAACTTCATTTTTAATTTAAAAGGATCTAGGTGAAGATCCTTTTTGATAATCTCA
TGACCAAAATCCCTTAACGTGAGTTTTCGTTCCACTGAGCGTCAGACCCCGTAGAAAAGATCAAAGGATC
TTCTTGAGATCCTTTTTTTCTGCGCGTAATCTGCTGCTTGCAAACAAAAAAACCACCGCTACCAGCGGTG
GTTTGTTTGCCGGATCAAGAGCTACCAACTCTTTTTCCGAAGGTAACTGGCTTCAGCAGAGCGCAGATAC
CAAATACTGTTCTTCTAGTGTAGCCGTAGTTAGGCCACCACTTCAAGAACTCTGTAGCACCGCCTACATA
CCTCGCTCTGCTAATCCTGTTACCAGTGGCTGCTGCCAGTGGCGATAAGTCGTGTCTTACCGGGTTGGAC
TCAAGACGATAGTTACCGGATAAGGCGCAGCGGTCGGGCTGAACGGGGGGTTCGTGCACACAGCCCAGCT
TGGAGCGAACGACCTACACCGAACTGAGATACCTACAGCGTGAGCTATGAGAAAGCGCCACGCTTCCCGA
AGGGAGAAAGGCGGACAGGTATCCGGTAAGCGGCAGGGTCGGAACAGGAGAGCGCACGAGGGAGCTTCCA
GGGGGAAACGCCTGGTATCTTTATAGTCCTGTCGGGTTTCGCCACCTCTGACTTGAGCGTCGATTTTTGT
GATGCTCGTCAGGGGGGCGGAGCCTATGGAAAAACGCCAGCAACGCGGCCTTTTTACGGTTCCTGGCCTT
TTGCTGGCCTTTTGCTCACATG
